Addgene plasmid #138109: pYPQ223-STU
Purpose: Gateway entry plasmid (attL1 & attR5) expressing rice codon optimized, catalytically deactivated AsCas12a-SRDX repressor without promoter and terminator
Depositing lab: Yiping Qi. Depositing organization: University of Maryland, College Park. Publication: Expanding the scope of plant genome engineering with Cas12a orthologs and highly multiplexable editing systems. Zhang Y, Ren Q, Tang X, Liu S, Malzahn AA, Zhou J, Wang J, Yin D, Pan C, Yuan M, Huang L, Yang H, Zhao Y, Fang Q, Zheng X, Tian L, Cheng Y, Le Y, McCoy B, Franklin L, Selengut JD, Mount SM, Que Q, Zhang Y, Qi Y. Nat Commun. 2021 Mar 29;12(1):1944. doi: 10.1038/s41467-021-22330-w. PubMed 33782402.
Backbone
  Vector backbone: pYPQ167
  Vector type: Plant Expression, CRISPR ; Gateway compatible Cas12a entry clone
Growth in bacteria
  Bacterial resistance: Spectinomycin, 50 μg/mL
  Growth temperature: 37°C
  Growth strain: DH5alpha
  Copy number: High Copy
Gene/Insert
  Gene/Insert name: dAsCas12a-SRDX
  Species: Acidaminococcus sp. BV3L6
  Tag / fusion protein: NLS (N terminal on insert); NLS (C terminal on insert)
Terms and licenses: Academic/Nonprofit Terms; Industry Terms: Not Available to Industry
How to cite: pYPQ223-STU was a gift from Yiping Qi (Addgene plasmid # 138109 ; http://n2t.net/addgene:138109 ; RRID:Addgene_138109)
