[The description below was written by a language model from this plasmid's Addgene catalogue record and pLannotate feature annotations shown in this document.]
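Description:
pYPQ223-STU is a Gateway entry clone built on the pYPQ167 backbone for plant CRISPR applications. It is a roughly 7.1 kb high-copy plasmid propagated in E. coli through a ColE1/pUC-type origin and selected with spectinomycin via the aadA aminoglycoside adenylyltransferase gene (SmR). The annotation also picks up small remnants typical of this backbone lineage: fragments of an integron Pc promoter, a gentamicin resistance gene, lacI and lacZα. It also finds rrnB T1 and T2 terminators upstream of the cloning region, which insulate the insert from read-through transcription in bacteria, and a T7 promoter just outside the downstream recombination site, on the reverse strand.

The payload sits between attL1 and attR5 sites and consists of a rice codon-optimized, catalytically deactivated Cas12a (Cpf1) from Acidaminococcus sp. BV3L6, flanked by nuclear localization signals at both termini and fused to the SRDX motif, a plant EAR-type transcriptional repression domain. The feature table annotates only the Cas12a coding sequence; the NLS and SRDX portions are not called separately but are described in the catalogue entry. By design the cassette carries no promoter or terminator of its own. These elements are instead supplied when the entry clone is combined, by multisite Gateway LR recombination, with a compatible second entry clone and a destination vector. The record does not specify those partner plasmids.

Once assembled and expressed with crRNAs, the nuclease-dead protein binds target DNA without cutting it and acts as a programmable transcriptional repressor in plants. The "STU" suffix is not explained in the record.
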