Features (pLannotate 1.2.2; 12 found; start..end, strand, type, name):
     96..119     +  promoter       Pc promoter (fragment): intI1 (promoter lies within the coding sequence); class 1 integron promoter
    295..351     +  CDS            GmR (fragment): gentamycin acetyltransferase; aacC1; confers resistance to gentamycin
    358..1149    +  CDS            SmR: aminoglycoside adenylyltransferase (Murphy, 1985); aadA; confers resistance to spectinomycin and streptomycin
   1242..1830    +  rep_origin     ori: high-copy-number ColE1/pMB1/pBR322/pUC origin of replication
   2013..2105    +  CDS            lacI (fragment): lac repressor; lacI; The lac repressor binds to the lac operator to inhibit transcription in E. coli. This inhibition can be relieved by adding lactose or isopropyl-β-D-thiogalactopyranoside (IPTG).
   2160..2187    -  terminator     rrnB T2 terminator: transcription terminator T2 from the E. coli rrnB gene
   2319..2362    +  terminator     rrnB T1 terminator: Escherichia coli rrnB; transcription terminator T1 from the E. coli rrnB gene
   2409..2445    -  CDS            lacZα (fragment): LacZα fragment of β-galactosidase; lacZ fragment
   2461..2560    +  protein_bind   attL1: mutant version of attL; recombination site for the Gateway® LR reaction LR Clonase™
   2630..6547    +  CDS            cas12a: CS12A_ACISB - Also known as cpf1 From Acidaminococcus sp. (strain BV3L6).
   6846..6969    +  protein_bind   attR5: mutant version of attR; recombination site for the Gateway® LR reaction LR Clonase™
   6987..7005    -  promoter       T7 promoter: promoter for bacteriophage T7 RNA polymerase
>Addgene plasmid #138109 | pYPQ223-STU | addgene full sequence | sequence record 272024 | Addgene NGS Result
TGGACCAGCCAGGACAGAAATGCCTCGACTTCGCTGCTACCCAAGGTTGCCGGGTGACGCACACCGTGGA
AACGGATGAAGGCACGAACCCAGTGGACATAAGCCTGTTCGGTTCGTAAGCTGTAATGCAAGTAGCGTAT
GCGCTCACGCAACTGGTCCAGAACCTTGACCGAACGCAGCGGTGGTAACGGCGCAGTGGCGGTTTTCATG
GCTTGTTATGACTGTTTTTTTGGGGTACAGTCTATGCCTCGGGCATCCAAGCAGCAAGCGCGTTACGCCG
TGGGTCGATGTTTGATGTTATGGAGCAGCAACGATGTTACGCAGCAGGGCAGTCGCCCTAAAACAAAGTT
AAACATTATGAGGGAAGCGGTGATCGCCGAAGTATCGACTCAACTATCAGAGGTAGTTGGCGTCATCGAG
CGCCATCTCGAACCGACGTTGCTGGCCGTACATTTGTACGGCTCCGCAGTGGATGGCGGCCTGAAGCCAC
ACAGTGATATTGATTTGCTGGTTACGGTGACCGTAAGGCTTGATGAAACAACGCGGCGAGCTTTGATCAA
CGACCTTTTGGAAACTTCGGCTTCCCCTGGAGAGAGCGAGATTCTCCGCGCTGTAGAAGTCACCATTGTT
GTGCACGACGACATCATTCCGTGGCGTTATCCAGCTAAGCGCGAACTGCAATTTGGAGAATGGCAGCGCA
ATGACATTCTTGCAGGTATCTTCGAGCCAGCCACGATCGACATTGATCTGGCTATCTTGCTGACAAAAGC
AAGAGAACATAGCGTTGCCTTGGTAGGTCCAGCGGCGGAGGAACTCTTTGATCCGGTTCCTGAACAGGAT
CTATTTGAGGCGCTAAATGAAACCTTAACGCTATGGAACTCGCCGCCCGACTGGGCTGGCGATGAGCGAA
ATGTAGTGCTTACGTTGTCCCGCATTTGGTACAGCGCAGTAACCGGCAAAATCGCGCCGAAGGATGTCGC
TGCCGACTGGGCAATGGAGCGCCTGCCGGCCCAGTATCAGCCCGTCATACTTGAAGCTAGACAGGCTTAT
CTTGGACAAGAAGAAGATCGCTTGGCCTCGCGCGCAGATCAGTTGGAAGAATTTGTCCACTACGTGAAAG
GCGAGATCACCAAGGTAGTCGGCAAATAACCCTCGAGCCACCCATGACCAAAATCCCTTAACGTGAGTTA
CGCGTCGTTCCACTGAGCGTCAGACCCCGTAGAAAAGATCAAAGGATCTTCTTGAGATCCTTTTTTTCTG
CGCGTAATCTGCTGCTTGCAAACAAAAAAACCACCGCTACCAGCGGTGGTTTGTTTGCCGGATCAAGAGC
TACCAACTCTTTTTCCGAAGGTAACTGGCTTCAGCAGAGCGCAGATACCAAATACTGTTCTTCTAGTGTA
GCCGTAGTTAGGCCACCACTTCAAGAACTCTGTAGCACCGCCTACATACCTCGCTCTGCTAATCCTGTTA
CCAGTGGCTGCTGCCAGTGGCGATAAGTCGTGTCTTACCGGGTTGGACTCAAGACGATAGTTACCGGATA
AGGCGCAGCGGTCGGGCTGAACGGGGGGTTCGTGCACACAGCCCAGCTTGGAGCGAACGACCTACACCGA
ACTGAGATACCTACAGCGTGAGCTATGAGAAAGCGCCACGCTTCCCGAAGGGAGAAAGGCGGACAGGTAT
CCGGTAAGCGGCAGGGTCGGAACAGGAGAGCGCACGAGGGAGCTTCCAGGGGGAAACGCCTGGTATCTTT
ATAGTCCTGTCGGGTTTCGCCACCTCTGACTTGAGCGTCGATTTTTGTGATGCTCGTCAGGGGGGCGGAG
CCTATGGAAAAACGCCAGCAACGCGGCCTTTTTACGGTTCCTGGCCTTTTGCTGGCCTTTTGCTCACATG
TTCTTTCCTGCGTTATCCCCTGATTCTGTGGATAACCGTATTACCGCCTTTGAGTGAGCTGATACCGCTC
GCCGCAGCCGAACGACCGAGCGCAGCGAGTCAGTGAGCGAGGAAGCGGAAGAGCGCCCAATACGCAAACC
GCCTCTCCCCGCGCGTTGGCCGATTCATTAATGCAGCTGGCACGACAGGTTTCCCGACTGGAAAGCGGGC
AGTGAGCGCAACGCAATTAATACGCGTACCGCGAGCCAGGAAGAGTTTGTAGAAACGCAAAAAGGCCATC
CGTCAGGATGGCCTTCTGCTTAGTTTGATGCCTGGCAGTTTATGGCGGGCGTCCTGCCCGCCACCCTCCG
GGCCGTTGCTTCACAACGTTCAAATCCGCTCCCGGCGGATTTGTCCTACTCAGGAGAGCGTTCACCGACA
AACAACAGATAAAACGAAAGGCCCAGTCTTCCGACTGAGCCTTTCGTTTTATTTGATGCCTGGCAGTTCC
CTACTCTCGCGTTAACGCTTGCATGGATGTTTTCCCAGTCACGACGTTGTAAAACGACGGCCAGTCTTAA
GCTCGGGCCCCAAATAATGATTTTATTTTGACTGATAGTGACCTGTTCGTTGCAACAAATTGATGAGCAA
TGCTTTTTTATAATGCCAACTTTGTACAAAAAAGCAGGCTCCGAATTCGCCCTTCACCATGGCTCCTAAG
AAGAAGCGGAAGGTTGGTATTCACGGGGTGCCTGCGGCTACGCAGTTCGAGGGGTTCACCAACCTCTACC
AGGTCAGCAAGACGCTGCGGTTCGAGCTGATTCCGCAGGGCAAGACCCTCAAGCACATCCAGGAGCAGGG
CTTTATCGAGGAGGACAAAGCGCGGAACGACCACTACAAGGAGCTCAAGCCGATCATCGACCGGATCTAC
AAGACCTACGCGGACCAGTGCCTGCAGCTCGTGCAGCTCGACTGGGAGAACCTCTCGGCCGCCATCGACT
CCTACCGCAAGGAGAAGACGGAGGAGACACGCAACGCGCTCATCGAAGAACAGGCTACGTATCGCAACGC
TATCCACGACTACTTCATCGGGCGCACAGATAATCTCACCGACGCCATCAACAAGCGCCACGCCGAAATC
TATAAGGGGCTGTTTAAGGCCGAGCTGTTCAATGGCAAAGTGCTGAAGCAACTGGGCACCGTCACGACCA
CAGAGCATGAGAACGCCCTCCTCCGGTCGTTCGACAAGTTTACGACATACTTTAGCGGCTTTTACGAGAA
CCGCAAAAACGTGTTCAGCGCCGAGGACATTAGCACCGCCATCCCGCATAGGATCGTGCAAGACAACTTC
CCGAAGTTCAAGGAGAACTGCCACATCTTCACCCGCCTCATCACGGCCGTGCCGTCCCTCCGCGAGCACT
TCGAGAACGTGAAGAAGGCCATCGGGATCTTCGTGTCCACCTCGATCGAAGAGGTGTTCTCCTTCCCCTT
CTACAATCAGCTGCTGACGCAGACCCAGATCGACCTCTACAACCAGCTCCTCGGCGGCATCTCCCGCGAG
GCCGGCACCGAGAAGATCAAGGGCCTGAACGAGGTGCTCAATCTCGCCATCCAGAAGAACGACGAAACCG
CGCACATCATTGCCTCACTCCCACATAGGTTTATCCCCCTGTTTAAGCAGATCCTCTCCGACCGCAACAC
GTTGTCCTTCATCCTCGAGGAGTTCAAGAGCGACGAGGAGGTCATCCAGTCCTTCTGCAAGTACAAGACC
CTCCTCCGCAACGAGAATGTGCTCGAAACCGCCGAGGCGCTGTTCAATGAGCTCAATAGCATCGATCTCA
CCCACATCTTCATCTCCCATAAGAAGCTGGAAACCATCTCCAGCGCCCTGTGCGACCACTGGGACACCCT
CCGCAACGCCCTCTACGAGCGGCGCATCAGCGAGCTCACCGGCAAGATCACGAAGTCGGCGAAAGAGAAA
GTGCAAAGGAGCCTCAAGCACGAGGACATTAACCTGCAGGAGATCATCTCCGCCGCGGGCAAGGAGCTGT
CCGAGGCTTTCAAGCAGAAGACCTCGGAGATCCTCTCTCACGCCCACGCGGCCCTGGACCAGCCGCTGCC
GACGACCCTGAAAAAGCAAGAGGAAAAGGAAATCCTCAAGTCCCAGCTGGACAGCCTCCTGGGGCTGTAC
CACCTTCTCGACTGGTTCGCCGTGGACGAGTCCAACGAGGTCGATCCGGAGTTTAGCGCCCGCCTCACCG
GGATCAAGCTTGAGATGGAACCTAGCTTGAGCTTCTATAATAAGGCGCGCAATTACGCGACCAAGAAGCC
GTATTCCGTGGAGAAGTTCAAGCTGAACTTCCAAATGCCCACCCTGGCCAGCGGGTGGGACGTTAACAAA
GAGAAGAACAACGGAGCCATTCTTTTCGTGAAAAATGGGTTGTATTATTTGGGAATTATGCCGAAACAAA
AAGGCAGGTACAAGGCGCTCAGCTTCGAGCCAACTGAGAAGACCTCCGAGGGCTTCGACAAGATGTACTA
CGATTATTTTCCTGACGCTGCAAAGATGATACCGAAGTGCAGCACTCAGCTTAAGGCGGTGACGGCGCAC
TTTCAGACCCATACCACCCCCATCCTCCTCTCCAACAACTTCATCGAGCCGCTCGAGATCACCAAGGAGA
TATACGATCTGAATAATCCAGAAAAGGAACCCAAGAAGTTCCAGACCGCCTACGCCAAGAAGACGGGCGA
TCAAAAGGGGTATAGAGAGGCGCTCTGCAAGTGGATCGACTTCACGCGCGATTTCCTCAGCAAGTACACC
AAGACAACCTCCATCGATCTCTCTTCCCTCCGCCCCTCTTCCCAGTACAAGGACCTCGGGGAGTACTACG
CCGAACTCAACCCACTCCTGTATCACATCTCGTTTCAGCGTATCGCGGAAAAGGAGATCATGGACGCCGT
CGAAACCGGCAAGTTGTATCTTTTCCAAATCTATAACAAGGACTTCGCGAAGGGCCACCACGGGAAGCCA
AACCTGCACACCCTCTACTGGACAGGCCTCTTCAGCCCGGAAAATCTCGCGAAGACGAGCATAAAGCTGA
ACGGCCAGGCAGAACTCTTCTACAGGCCGAAGTCCAGGATGAAGCGCATGGCTCATCGCCTCGGTGAGAA
GATGCTGAACAAGAAGCTGAAAGATCAAAAGACGCCAATCCCTGATACACTGTATCAGGAGCTGTACGAT
TACGTGAACCACCGCCTCTCACACGACCTCAGCGACGAGGCCCGCGCGCTCCTGCCAAACGTCATCACGA
AGGAGGTCAGCCACGAGATCATAAAGGATCGGCGGTTTACCTCTGACAAGTTCTTTTTCCATGTCCCCAT
CACGCTGAACTACCAGGCCGCGAATAGCCCGTCCAAGTTCAACCAGCGGGTCAACGCGTATCTCAAGGAG
CACCCAGAGACACCCATAATCGGGATTGCCCGGGGGGAGCGGAACCTCATCTACATCACCGTCATCGACT
CCACCGGAAAGATTCTCGAGCAACGGTCGCTCAATACCATCCAGCAGTTCGACTACCAGAAGAAGCTCGA
CAACCGGGAGAAGGAACGCGTCGCCGCGAGGCAGGCCTGGTCCGTAGTGGGCACGATCAAAGACCTGAAG
CAGGGCTATCTCAGCCAGGTCATCCATGAGATAGTGGATCTCATGATCCACTACCAAGCCGTCGTGGTCC
TCGAGAATCTCAATTTCGGATTCAAATCCAAGCGCACAGGCATCGCCGAGAAGGCGGTGTACCAACAGTT
CGAGAAAATGCTTATCGACAAGCTCAATTGCCTGGTGCTCAAGGACTATCCGGCGGAGAAGGTCGGGGGG
GTCCTCAATCCGTATCAGCTGACCGACCAGTTTACGTCATTTGCGAAGATGGGCACCCAGAGCGGCTTCC
TTTTCTATGTCCCGGCCCCATATACCTCAAAGATTGATCCCTTGACCGGATTCGTGGACCCGTTTGTCTG
GAAGACCATCAAGAACCATGAGTCGCGTAAGCATTTCCTGGAGGGTTTCGACTTCCTGCACTATGATGTA
AAAACCGGAGACTTCATCCTGCATTTCAAGATGAATCGGAACCTCTCCTTCCAGCGGGGACTCCCTGGCT
TCATGCCCGCTTGGGATATCGTTTTTGAGAAAAATGAAACCCAATTCGACGCCAAAGGCACGCCTTTCAT
CGCGGGCAAGAGGATTGTCCCTGTAATTGAGAACCATAGATTCACCGGGCGTTACCGTGACCTGTACCCC
GCAAACGAACTCATCGCCCTCCTGGAGGAGAAAGGCATCGTTTTCCGCGACGGGTCAAATATCCTCCCCA
AACTGCTCGAGAACGATGATAGCCACGCTATTGACACGATGGTAGCGCTCATCAGATCCGTGCTGCAAAT
GAGAAATTCAAATGCTGCCACTGGGGAGGATTACATCAACTCCCCTGTGCGTGATCTCAATGGCGTGTGC
TTCGATTCTAGATTTCAGAATCCTGAGTGGCCGATGGATGCCGATGCTAACGGCGCATACCACATAGCAT
TGAAAGGACAACTGTTGTTGAACCATCTCAAGGAGAGCAAGGACCTTAAGCTGCAGAACGGCATCAGCAA
CCAGGATTGGCTTGCCTATATCCAAGAGCTCCGCAATAAGCGTCCTGCTGCCACCAAAAAGGCCGGACAG
GCTAAGAAAAAGAAGGGAGACGGCTCTGGATCGGGGTCGGGTTCTGGCTCAGTCGACCTTGATCTTGACC
TCGAACTCAGACTTGGATTTGCTCTCGATCTCGACCTTGAACTTAGACTCGGATTTGCTCTTGACCTCGA
TCTTGAGCTTAGACTCGGATTCGCTTAGGACGWCMWAARAAAAAAAARAARRAWMMAAAAAAAAAAAAAA
AAAAAAAAAAAAAAAAAAAAAAAAAAAAAAAAAAAATCCGGAAAGGGCGAATTCGCAACTTTGTATACAA
AAGTTGAACGAGAAACGTAAAATGATATAAATATCAATATATTAAATTAGATTTTGCATAAAAAACAGAC
TACATAATACTGTAAAACACAACATATCCAGTCACTATGCCATCCAGCTGATATCCCCTATAGTGAGTCG
TATTACATGGTCATAGCTGTTTCCTGGCAGCTCTGGCCCGTGTCTCAAAATCTCTGATGTTACATTGCAC
AAGATAAAAATATATCATCATGCCTCCTC
